Addgene plasmid #142913: TFORF2056
Purpose: Lentiviral vector for overexpressing transcription factor ORFs with unique 24-bp barcodes. Barcodes facilitate identification of transcription factors in pooled screens.
Depositing lab: Feng Zhang. Depositing organization: Broad Institute. Publication: A transcription factor atlas of directed differentiation. Joung J, Ma S, Tay T, Geiger-Schuller KR, Kirchgatterer PC, Verdine VK, Guo B, Arias-Garcia MA, Allen WE, Singh A, Kuksenko O, Abudayyeh OO, Gootenberg JS, Fu Z, Macrae RK, Buenrostro JD, Regev A, Zhang F. Cell. 2023 Jan 5;186(1):209-229.e26. doi: 10.1016/j.cell.2022.11.026. PubMed 36608654.
Backbone
  Vector backbone: pLX_TRC317
  Backbone manufacturer: Broad Institute Genetic Perturbation Platform
  Backbone size w/o insert (bp): 8264
  Vector type: Mammalian Expression, Lentiviral
  Selectable markers: Puromycin
Growth in bacteria
  Bacterial resistance: Ampicillin, 100 μg/mL
  Growth temperature: 37°C
  Growth strain: NEB Stable
  Copy number: High Copy
Gene/Insert
  Gene/Insert name: NKX2-8
  Species: H. sapiens (human)
  Insert size (bp): 821
  Entrez Gene: NKX2-8 (a.k.a. NKX2.8, NKX2H, Nkx2-9)
  Promoter: EF1a
  Cloning method: Unknown
  Sequencing primers: 5′ GGGTGGAGACTGAAGTTAGGCCAG; 3′ CACATAGCGTAAAAGGAGCAACATAG
Terms and licenses: Academic/Nonprofit Terms; Industry Terms: Not Available to Industry
Depositor comments: NM_014360,ENST00000258829 . The transcription factor ORF portion of this plasmid was synthesized by Genewiz. Please test multiple small colonies in case of plasmid recombination. To make this collection available in a timely manner, a portion of this collection was not fully sequenced by Addgene. If an Addgene verified full plasmid sequence is not available, please contact us prior to placing an order to request the full sequence.
How to cite: TFORF2056 was a gift from Feng Zhang (Addgene plasmid # 142913 ; http://n2t.net/addgene:142913 ; RRID:Addgene_142913)
