[The description below was written by a language model from this plasmid's Addgene catalogue record and pLannotate feature annotations shown in this document.]
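Description:
TFORF2056 is a lentiviral mammalian expression plasmid built on the pLX_TRC317 backbone and carrying the human homeobox transcription factor NKX2-8 as its open reading frame. It belongs to a barcoded transcription factor ORF collection in which each clone pairs one ORF with a unique 24-bp barcode, so that the factor present in a given cell can be identified by sequencing in pooled overexpression screens, such as screens for factors that direct differentiation. In bacteria the plasmid is maintained by a high-copy ColE1/pUC-type origin and selected with ampicillin through the β-lactamase gene. An f1 origin and remnants of a lac/lacZα cloning region are also present in the backbone. The depositor notes that the plasmid can recombine during propagation, as is common for LTR-containing vectors.

The transfer cassette has a third-generation, self-inactivating layout. An RSV promoter fused to a truncated HIV-1 5' LTR drives production of genomic RNA, followed by the Ψ packaging signal with a gag fragment and the Rev response element for Rev-dependent nuclear export. The cassette ends in a ΔU3 3' LTR, with an SV40 polyadenylation signal downstream. Within the provirus, an SV40 early promoter expresses puromycin N-acetyltransferase for selection of transduced cells. A cPPT/CTS element, which aids nuclear import of the viral genome, sits downstream of this marker. The EF-1α promoter then drives constitutive expression of the NKX2-8 coding sequence, and a WPRE enhances transcript stability and expression. The barcode is not annotated in the feature table. It may lie in the short region between the ORF and the WPRE, where only a small U6 promoter fragment is called, but the record does not confirm this. No epitope tag or reporter is annotated.
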