Features (pLannotate 1.2.2; 31 found; start..end, strand, type, name):
      5..231     +  promoter       RSV promoter: Rous sarcoma virus enhancer/promoter
    232..412     +  LTR            5' LTR (truncated): truncated 5' long terminal repeat (LTR) from HIV-1
    459..584     +  misc_feature   HIV-1 Ψ: packaging signal of human immunodeficiency virus type 1
    568..931     +  CDS            HIV-1 gag (fragment): gag protein from human immunodeficiency virus 1; gag
   1077..1310    +  misc_feature   RRE: The Rev response element (RRE) of HIV-1 allows for Rev-dependent mRNA export from the nucleus to the cytoplasm.
   1687..1713    +  CDS            Rev (fragment): human immunodeficiency virus 1 (HIV-1) Rev protein; rev; enhances nuclear export of unspliced and incompletely spliced viral mRNAs
   1720..1743    +  promoter       SV40 promoter (fragment): SV40 early promoter
   1744..1815    +  promoter       SV40 promoter (fragment): SV40 enhancer and early promoter
   1839..1974    +  rep_origin     SV40 ori: SV40 origin of replication
   2020..2616    +  CDS            PuroR (fragment): puromycin N-acetyltransferase; pac from Streptomyces; confers resistance to puromycin
   2665..2782    +  misc_feature   cPPT/CTS: central polypurine tract and central termination sequence of HIV-1
   2847..2913    +  CDS            small t antigen (fragment): SV40 (simian virus 40) small t antigen
   2920..4098    +  promoter       EF-1α promoter: strong constitutive promoter for human elongation factor EF-1α
   4115..4831    +  CDS            NKX2-8: NKX28_HUMAN - Also known as NKX-2.8, NKX2G, NKX2H. Experimental evidence at transcript level: Swiss-Prot protein existence level 2. From Homo sapiens (Human).
   4847..4900    +  promoter       U6 promoter (fragment): RNA polymerase III promoter for human U6 snRNA
   4942..5530    +  misc_feature   WPRE: woodchuck hepatitis virus posttranscriptional regulatory element
   5581..5600    +  misc_feature   cPPT/CTS (fragment): central polypurine tract and central termination sequence of HIV-1
   5602..5835    +  LTR            3' LTR (ΔU3): self-inactivating 3' long terminal repeat (LTR) from HIV-1
   5913..6034    +  polyA_signal   SV40 poly(A) signal: SV40 polyadenylation signal
   6074..6209    +  rep_origin     SV40 ori: SV40 origin of replication
   6230..6248    -  promoter       T7 promoter: promoter for bacteriophage T7 RNA polymerase
   6256..6411    +  CDS            lacZα (fragment): LacZα fragment of β-galactosidase; lacZ fragment
   6416..6844    +  rep_origin     f1 ori (sequence partly withheld): f1 bacteriophage origin of replication; arrow indicates direction of (+) strand synthesis
   6897..7001    +  promoter       AmpR promoter: bla
   7002..7862    +  CDS            AmpR: β-lactamase; bla; confers resistance to ampicillin, carbenicillin, and related antibiotics
   8033..8621    +  rep_origin     ori: high-copy-number ColE1/pMB1/pBR322/pUC origin of replication
   8804..8896    +  CDS            lacI (fragment): lac repressor; lacI; The lac repressor binds to the lac operator to inhibit transcription in E. coli. This inhibition can be relieved by adding lactose or isopropyl-β-D-thiogalactopyranoside (IPTG).
   8909..8930    +  protein_bind   CAP binding site: CAP binding activates transcription in the presence of cAMP. E. coli catabolite activator protein
   8945..8975    +  promoter       lac promoter: promoter for the E. coli lac operon
   8983..8999    +  protein_bind   lac operator: The lac repressor binds to the lac operator to inhibit transcription in E. coli. This inhibition can be relieved by adding lactose or isopropyl-β-D-thiogalactopyranoside (IPTG). lac repressor encoded by lacI
   9044..9062    +  promoter       T3 promoter: promoter for bacteriophage T3 RNA polymerase
>Addgene plasmid #142913 | TFORF2056 | addgene full sequence | sequence record 397301 | Addgene NGS Result
TTAATGTAGTCTTATGCAATACTCTTGTAGTCTTGCAACATGGTAACGATGAGTTAGCAACATGCCTTAC
AAGGAGAGAAAAAGCACCGTGCATGCCGATTGGTGGAAGTAAGGTGGTACGATCGTGCCTTATTAGGAAG
GCAACAGACGGGTCTGACATGGATTGGACGAACCACTGAATTGCCGCATTGCAGAGATATTGTATTTAAG
TGCCTAGCTCGATACATAAACGGGTCTCTCTGGTTAGACCAGATCTGAGCCTGGGAGCTCTCTGGCTAAC
TAGGGAACCCACTGCTTAAGCCTCAATAAAGCTTGCCTTGAGTGCTTCAAGTAGTGTGTGCCCGTCTGTT
GTGTGACTCTGGTAACTAGAGATCCCTCAGACCCTTTTAGTCAGTGTGGAAAATCTCTAGCAGTGGCGCC
CGAACAGGGACTTGAAAGCGAAAGGGAAACCAGAGGAGCTCTCTCGACGCAGGACTCGGCTTGCTGAAGC
GCGCACGGCAAGAGGCGAGGGGCGGCGACTGGTGAGTACGCCAAAAATTTTGACTAGCGGAGGCTAGAAG
GAGAGAGATGGGTGCGAGAGCGTCAGTATTAAGCGGGGGAGAATTAGATCGCGATGGGAAAAAATTCGGT
TAAGGCCAGGGGGAAAGAAAAAATATAAATTAAAACATATAGTATGGGCAAGCAGGGAGCTAGAACGATT
CGCAGTTAATCCTGGCCTGTTAGAAACATCAGAAGGCTGTAGACAAATACTGGGACAGCTACAACCATCC
CTTCAGACAGGATCAGAAGAACTTAGATCATTATATAATACAGTAGCAACCCTCTATTGTGTGCATCAAA
GGATAGAGATAAAAGACACCAAGGAAGCTTTAGACAAGATAGAGGAAGAGCAAAACAAAAGTAAGACCAC
CGCACAGCAAGCGGCCGCTGATCTTCAGACCTGGAGGAGGAGATATGAGGGACAATTGGAGAAGTGAATT
ATATAAATATAAAGTAGTAAAAATTGAACCATTAGGAGTAGCACCCACCAAGGCAAAGAGAAGAGTGGTG
CAGAGAGAAAAAAGAGCAGTGGGAATAGGAGCTTTGTTCCTTGGGTTCTTGGGAGCAGCAGGAAGCACTA
TGGGCGCAGCGTCAATGACGCTGACGGTACAGGCCAGACAATTATTGTCTGGTATAGTGCAGCAGCAGAA
CAATTTGCTGAGGGCTATTGAGGCGCAACAGCATCTGTTGCAACTCACAGTCTGGGGCATCAAGCAGCTC
CAGGCAAGAATCCTGGCTGTGGAAAGATACCTAAAGGATCAACAGCTCCTGGGGATTTGGGGTTGCTCTG
GAAAACTCATTTGCACCACTGCTGTGCCTTGGAATGCTAGTTGGAGTAATAAATCTCTGGAACAGATTTG
GAATCACACGACCTGGATGGAGTGGGACAGAGAAATTAACAATTACACAAGCTTAATACACTCCTTAATT
GAAGAATCGCAAAACCAGCAAGAAAAGAATGAACAAGAATTATTGGAATTAGATAAATGGGCAAGTTTGT
GGAATTGGTTTAACATAACAAATTGGCTGTGGTATATAAAATTATTCATAATGATAGTAGGAGGCTTGGT
AGGTTTAAGAATAGTTTTTGCTGTACTTTCTATAGTGAATAGAGTTAGGCAGGGATATTCACCATTATCG
TTTCAGACCCACCTCCCAACCCCGAGGGGACCCATGCATTGCATCTCAATTAGTCAGCAACCAGGTGTGG
AAAGTCCCCAGGCTCCCCAGCAGGCAGAAGTATGCAAAGCATGCGTCTCAATTAGTCAGCAACCATAGTC
CCGCCCCTAACTCCGCCCATCCCGCCCCTAACTCCGCCCAGTTCCGCCCATTCTCCGCCCCATGGCTGAC
TAATTTTTTTTATTTATGCAGAGGCCGAGGCCGCCTCGGCCTCTGAGCTATTCCAGAAGTAGTGAGGAGG
CTTTTTTGGAGGCCTAGGCTTTTGCAAAAAGCTTTCTAGAGGTACCACCGGAGCTTACCATGACCGAGTA
CAAGCCCACGGTGCGCCTCGCCACCCGCGACGACGTCCCCAGGGCCGTACGCACCCTCGCCGCCGCGTTC
GCCGACTACCCCGCCACGCGCCACACCGTCGATCCGGACCGCCACATCGAGCGGGTCACCGAGCTGCAAG
AACTCTTCCTCACGCGCGTCGGGCTCGACATCGGCAAGGTGTGGGTCGCGGACGACGGCGCCGCCGTGGC
GGTCTGGACCACGCCGGAGAGCGTCGAAGCGGGGGCGGTGTTCGCCGAGATCGGCCCGCGCATGGCCGAG
TTGAGCGGTTCCCGGCTGGCCGCGCAGCAACAGATGGAAGGCCTCCTGGCGCCGCACCGGCCCAAGGAGC
CCGCGTGGTTCCTGGCCACCGTCGGCGTCTCGCCCGACCACCAGGGCAAGGGTCTGGGCAGCGCCGTCGT
GCTCCCCGGAGTGGAGGCGGCCGAGCGCGCCGGGGTGCCCGCCTTCCTGGAGACCTCCGCGCCCCGCAAC
CTCCCCTTCTACGAGCGGCTCGGCTTCACCGTCACCGCCGACGTCGAGGTGCCCGAAGGACCGCGCACCT
GGTGCATGACCCGCAAGCCCGGTGCCAGTTAACGAATTCTAGATCTTGAGACAAATGGCAGTATTCATCC
ACAATTTTAAAAGAAAAGGGGGGATTGGGGGGTACAGTGCAGGGGAAAGAATAGTAGACATAATAGCAAC
AGACATACAAACTAAAGAATTACAAAAACAAATTACAAAAATTCAAAATTTTCGGGTTTATTACAGGGAC
AGCAGAGATCCACTTTGGCGCCGGCTCGAGGCCTGCAGGTGCAAAGATGGATAAAGTTTTAAACAGAGAG
GAATCTTTGCAGCTAATGGACCTTCTAGGTCTTGAAAGGAGTGGGAATTGGCTCCGGTGCCCGTCAGTGG
GCAGAGCGCACATCGCCCACAGTCCCCGAGAAGTTGGGGGGAGGGGTCGGCAATTGAACCGGTGCCTAGA
GAAGGTGGCGCGGGGTAAACTGGGAAAGTGATGTCGTGTACTGGCTCCGCCTTTTTCCCGAGGGTGGGGG
AGAACCGTATATAAGTGCAGTAGTCGCCGTGAACGTTCTTTTTCGCAACGGGTTTGCCGCCAGAACACAG
GTAAGTGCCGTGTGTGGTTCCCGCGGGCCTGGCCTCTTTACGGGTTATGGCCCTTGCGTGCCTTGAATTA
CTTCCACCTGGCTGCAGTACGTGATTCTTGATCCCGAGCTTCGGGTTGGAAGTGGGTGGGAGAGTTCGAG
GCCTTGCGCTTAAGGAGCCCCTTCGCCTCGTGCTTGAGTTGAGGCCTGGCCTGGGCGCTGGGGCCGCCGC
GTGCGAATCTGGTGGCACCTTCGCGCCTGTCTCGCTGCTTTCGATAAGTCTCTAGCCATTTAAAATTTTT
GATGACCTGCTGCGACGCTTTTTTTCTGGCAAGATAGTCTTGTAAATGCGGGCCAAGATCTGCACACTGG
TATTTCGGTTTTTGGGGCCGCGGGCGGCGACGGGGCCCGTGCGTCCCAGCGCACATGTTCGGCGAGGCGG
GGCCTGCGAGCGCGGCCACCGAGAATCGGACGGGGGTAGTCTCAAGCTGGCCGGCCTGCTCTGGTGCCTG
GCCTCGCGCCGCCGTGTATCGCCCCGCCCTGGGCGGCAAGGCTGGCCCGGTCGGCACCAGTTGCGTGAGC
GGAAAGATGGCCGCTTCCCGGCCCTGCTGCAGGGAGCTCAAAATGGAGGACGCGGCGCTCGGGAGAGCGG
GCGGGTGAGTCACCCACACAAAGGAAAAGGGCCTTTCCGTCCTCAGCCGTCGCTTCATGTGACTCCACGG
AGTACCGGGCGCCGTCCAGGCACCTCGATTAGTTCTCGAGCTTTTGGAGTACGTCGTCTTTAGGTTGGGG
GGAGGGGTTTTATGCGATGGAGTTTCCCCACACTGAGTGGGTGGAGACTGAAGTTAGGCCAGCTTGGCAC
TTGATGTAATTCTCCTTGGAATTTGCCCTTTTTGAGTTTGGATCTTGGTTCATTCTCAAGCCTCAGACAG
TGGTTCAAAGTTTTTTTCTTCCATTTCAGGTGTCGTGAGGCTAGCACCGCCACCATGGCCACCTCTGGAC
GCCTGAGCTTCACCGTGCGCAGCCTTCTAGATTTACCCGAGCAGGACGCGCAACACCTGCCGAGGCGGGA
GCCAGAACCACGCGCCCCCCAGCCCGACCCCTGCGCCGCCTGGCTGGATTCGGAGCGCGGCCACTACCCT
TCCTCGGACGAGAGCAGCCTGGAGACCAGCCCGCCAGACTCGTCGCAGCGGCCGTCCGCTAGGCCCGCGT
CTCCGGGCTCGGACGCCGAGAAAAGGAAGAAGCGGCGGGTGCTATTCTCCAAGGCGCAGACGCTGGAGTT
GGAGCGGCGCTTCCGGCAGCAGCGGTACCTGTCTGCGCCCGAGCGCGAGCAGCTGGCGAGCCTGCTTCGC
CTCACGCCCACGCAGGTCAAGATCTGGTTCCAGAATCATCGCTACAAGCTGAAGCGCGCTCGCGCTCCAG
GGGCGGCGGAGTCGCCTGACCTGGCAGCATCCGCCGAGCTGCACGCCGCGCCCGGCCTGCTGCGTCGCGT
GGTGGTGCCGGTGCTTGTTCGCGACGGGCAGCCGTGCGGCGGCGGCGGCGGTGGCGAGGTGGGAACCGCC
GCGGCCCAGGAGAAGTGCGGCGCCCCTCCAGCCGCCGCCTGCCCTCTGCCGGGCTACCCTGCCTTCGGTC
CCGGCTCGGCGCTTGGCCTCTTCCCCGCCTACCAGCACTTAGCATCCCCCGCCCTGGTCTCCTGGAACTG
GTAGTAATGAACTAGTCCGTAACTTGAAAGTATTTCGATTTCTTGGCTTTATATATCTTGTGGAAAGGAC
GATGACCGAACACTTACCGCCTGTCCACGCGTTAAGTCGACAATCAACCTCTGGATTACAAAATTTGTGA
AAGATTGACTGGTATTCTTAACTATGTTGCTCCTTTTACGCTATGTGGATACGCTGCTTTAATGCCTTTG
TATCATGCTATTGCTTCCCGTATGGCTTTCATTTTCTCCTCCTTGTATAAATCCTGGTTGCTGTCTCTTT
ATGAGGAGTTGTGGCCCGTTGTCAGGCAACGTGGCGTGGTGTGCACTGTGTTTGCTGACGCAACCCCCAC
TGGTTGGGGCATTGCCACCACCTGTCAGCTCCTTTCCGGGACTTTCGCTTTCCCCCTCCCTATTGCCACG
GCGGAACTCATCGCCGCCTGCCTTGCCCGCTGCTGGACAGGGGCTCGGCTGTTGGGCACTGACAATTCCG
TGGTGTTGTCGGGGAAATCATCGTCCTTTCCTTGGCTGCTCGCCTGTGTTGCCACCTGGATTCTGCGCGG
GACGTCCTTCTGCTACGTCCCTTCGGCCCTCAATCCAGCGGACCTTCCTTCCCGCGGCCTGCTGCCGGCT
CTGCGGCCTCTTCCGCGTCTTCGCCTTCGCCCTCAGACGAGTCGGATCTCCCTTTGGGCCGCCTCCCCGC
GTCGACTTTAAGACCAATGACTTACAAGGCAGCTGTAGATCTTAGCCACTTTTTAAAAGAAAAGGGGGGA
CTGGAAGGGCTAATTCACTCCCAACGAAGACAAGATCTGCTTTTTGCTTGTACTGGGTCTCTCTGGTTAG
ACCAGATCTGAGCCTGGGAGCTCTCTGGCTAACTAGGGAACCCACTGCTTAAGCCTCAATAAAGCTTGCC
TTGAGTGCTTCAAGTAGTGTGTGCCCGTCTGTTGTGTGACTCTGGTAACTAGAGATCCCTCAGACCCTTT
TAGTCAGTGTGGAAAATCTCTAGCAGTACGTATAGTAGTTCATGTCATCTTATTATTCAGTATTTATAAC
TTGCAAAGAAATGAATATCAGAGAGTGAGAGGAACTTGTTTATTGCAGCTTATAATGGTTACAAATAAAG
CAATAGCATCACAAATTTCACAAATAAAGCATTTTTTTCACTGCATTCTAGTTGTGGTTTGTCCAAACTC
ATCAATGTATCTTATCATGTCTGGCTCTAGCTATCCCGCCCCTAACTCCGCCCATCCCGCCCCTAACTCC
GCCCAGTTCCGCCCATTCTCCGCCCCATGGCTGACTAATTTTTTTTATTTATGCAGAGGCCGAGGCCGCC
TCGGCCTCTGAGCTATTCCAGAAGTAGTGAGGAGGCTTTTTTGGAGGCCTAGGGACGTACCCAATTCGCC
CTATAGTGAGTCGTATTACGCGCGCTCACTGGCCGTCGTTTTACAACGTCGTGACTGGGAAAACCCTGGC
GTTACCCAACTTAATCGCCTTGCAGCACATCCCCCTTTCGCCAGCTGGCGTAATAGCGAAGAGGCCCGCA
CCGATCGCCCTTCCCAACAGTTGCGCAGCCTGAATGGCGAATGGG
[124 nt withheld, positions 6416-6539]
C
[91 nt withheld, positions 6541-6631]
A
[49 nt withheld, positions 6633-6681]
CCTTTGACGTTGGAGTCCACGTTCTTT
[37 nt withheld, positions 6709-6745]
ACCCTATCTCGGTCTATTCTTTTGATTTATAAGGGATTTTGCCGATTTCGGCCTATTGGTTAAAAAATGA
GCTGATTTAACAAAAATTTAACGCGAATTTTAACAAAATATTAACGCTTACAATTTAGGTGGCACTTTTC
GGGGAAATGTGCGCGGAACCCCTATTTGTTTATTTTTCTAAATACATTCAAATATGTATCCGCTCATGAG
ACAATAACCCTGATAAATGCTTCAATAATATTGAAAAAGGAAGAGTATGAGTATTCAACATTTCCGTGTC
GCCCTTATTCCCTTTTTTGCGGCATTTTGCCTTCCTGTTTTTGCTCACCCAGAAACGCTGGTGAAAGTAA
AAGATGCTGAAGATCAGTTGGGTGCACGAGTGGGTTACATCGAACTGGATCTCAACAGCGGTAAGATCCT
TGAGAGTTTTCGCCCCGAAGAACGTTTTCCAATGATGAGCACTTTTAAAGTTCTGCTATGTGGCGCGGTA
TTATCCCGTATTGACGCCGGGCAAGAGCAACTCGGTCGCCGCATACACTATTCTCAGAATGACTTGGTTG
AGTACTCACCAGTCACAGAAAAGCATCTTACGGATGGCATGACAGTAAGAGAATTATGCAGTGCTGCCAT
AACCATGAGTGATAACACTGCGGCCAACTTACTTCTGACAACGATCGGAGGACCGAAGGAGCTAACCGCT
TTTTTGCACAACATGGGGGATCATGTAACTCGCCTTGATCGTTGGGAACCGGAGCTGAATGAAGCCATAC
CAAACGACGAGCGTGACACCACGATGCCTGTAGCAATGGCAACAACGTTGCGCAAACTATTAACTGGCGA
ACTACTTACTCTAGCTTCCCGGCAACAATTAATAGACTGGATGGAGGCGGATAAAGTTGCAGGACCACTT
CTGCGCTCGGCCCTTCCGGCTGGCTGGTTTATTGCTGATAAATCTGGAGCCGGTGAGCGTGGGTCTCGCG
GTATCATTGCAGCACTGGGGCCAGATGGTAAGCCCTCCCGTATCGTAGTTATCTACACGACGGGGAGTCA
GGCAACTATGGATGAACGAAATAGACAGATCGCTGAGATAGGTGCCTCACTGATTAAGCATTGGTAACTG
TCAGACCAAGTTTACTCATATATACTTTAGATTGATTTAAAACTTCATTTTTAATTTAAAAGGATCTAGG
TGAAGATCCTTTTTGATAATCTCATGACCAAAATCCCTTAACGTGAGTTTTCGTTCCACTGAGCGTCAGA
CCCCGTAGAAAAGATCAAAGGATCTTCTTGAGATCCTTTTTTTCTGCGCGTAATCTGCTGCTTGCAAACA
AAAAAACCACCGCTACCAGCGGTGGTTTGTTTGCCGGATCAAGAGCTACCAACTCTTTTTCCGAAGGTAA
CTGGCTTCAGCAGAGCGCAGATACCAAATACTGTTCTTCTAGTGTAGCCGTAGTTAGGCCACCACTTCAA
GAACTCTGTAGCACCGCCTACATACCTCGCTCTGCTAATCCTGTTACCAGTGGCTGCTGCCAGTGGCGAT
AAGTCGTGTCTTACCGGGTTGGACTCAAGACGATAGTTACCGGATAAGGCGCAGCGGTCGGGCTGAACGG
GGGGTTCGTGCACACAGCCCAGCTTGGAGCGAACGACCTACACCGAACTGAGATACCTACAGCGTGAGCT
ATGAGAAAGCGCCACGCTTCCCGAAGGGAGAAAGGCGGACAGGTATCCGGTAAGCGGCAGGGTCGGAACA
GGAGAGCGCACGAGGGAGCTTCCAGGGGGAAACGCCTGGTATCTTTATAGTCCTGTCGGGTTTCGCCACC
TCTGACTTGAGCGTCGATTTTTGTGATGCTCGTCAGGGGGGCGGAGCCTATGGAAAAACGCCAGCAACGC
GGCCTTTTTACGGTTCCTGGCCTTTTGCTGGCCTTTTGCTCACATGTTCTTTCCTGCGTTATCCCCTGAT
TCTGTGGATAACCGTATTACCGCCTTTGAGTGAGCTGATACCGCTCGCCGCAGCCGAACGACCGAGCGCA
GCGAGTCAGTGAGCGAGGAAGCGGAAGAGCGCCCAATACGCAAACCGCCTCTCCCCGCGCGTTGGCCGAT
TCATTAATGCAGCTGGCACGACAGGTTTCCCGACTGGAAAGCGGGCAGTGAGCGCAACGCAATTAATGTG
AGTTAGCTCACTCATTAGGCACCCCAGGCTTTACACTTTATGCTTCCGGCTCGTATGTTGTGTGGAATTG
TGAGCGGATAACAATTTCACACAGGAAACAGCTATGACCATGATTACGCCAAGCGCGCAATTAACCCTCA
CTAAAGGGAACAAAAGCTGGAGCTGCAAGC
