>Addgene plasmid #142913 | TFORF2056 | depositor partial sequence | sequence record 280877 | Insert
ACCGCCACCATGGCCACCTCTGGACGCCTGAGCTTCACCGTGCGCAGCCTTCTAGATTTACCCGAGCAGG
ACGCGCAACACCTGCCGAGGCGGGAGCCAGAACCACGCGCCCCCCAGCCCGACCCCTGCGCCGCCTGGCT
GGATTCGGAGCGCGGCCACTACCCTTCCTCGGACGAGAGCAGCCTGGAGACCAGCCCGCCAGACTCGTCG
CAGCGGCCGTCCGCTAGGCCCGCGTCTCCGGGCTCGGACGCCGAGAAAAGGAAGAAGCGGCGGGTGCTAT
TCTCCAAGGCGCAGACGCTGGAGTTGGAGCGGCGCTTCCGGCAGCAGCGGTACCTGTCTGCGCCCGAGCG
CGAGCAGCTGGCGAGCCTGCTTCGCCTCACGCCCACGCAGGTCAAGATCTGGTTCCAGAATCATCGCTAC
AAGCTGAAGCGCGCTCGCGCTCCAGGGGCGGCGGAGTCGCCTGACCTGGCAGCATCCGCCGAGCTGCACG
CCGCGCCCGGCCTGCTGCGTCGCGTGGTGGTGCCGGTGCTTGTTCGCGACGGGCAGCCGTGCGGCGGCGG
CGGCGGTGGCGAGGTGGGAACCGCCGCGGCCCAGGAGAAGTGCGGCGCCCCTCCAGCCGCCGCCTGCCCT
CTGCCGGGCTACCCTGCCTTCGGTCCCGGCTCGGCGCTTGGCCTCTTCCCCGCCTACCAGCACTTAGCAT
CCCCCGCCCTGGTCTCCTGGAACTGGTAGTAATGAACTAGTCCGTAACTTGAAAGTATTTCGATTTCTTG
GCTTTATATATCTTGTGGAAAGGACGATGACCGAACACTTACCGCCTGTCC
