>Addgene plasmid #142913 | TFORF2056 | depositor partial sequence | sequence record 280878 | Barcode
TGACCGAACACTTACCGCCTGTCC
